Addgene plasmid #239251: pLJC6-HK2 (D209A, D657A)-3xFLAG
Purpose: HK2 lentiviral overexpression vector
Depositing lab: Jason Cantor. Depositing organization: Morgridge Institute for Research. Publication: Hexokinase detachment from mitochondria drives the Warburg effect to support compartmentalized ATP production. Huggler KS, Flickinger KM, Forsberg MH, Mellado Fritz CA, Chang GR, McGuire MF, Capitini CM, Cantor JR. Nat Metab. 2026 Jan 16. doi: 10.1038/s42255-025-01428-1. PubMed 41545565.
Backbone
  Vector backbone: pLJC6
  Vector type: Mammalian Expression, Lentiviral
  Selectable markers: Blasticidin
Growth in bacteria
  Bacterial resistance: Ampicillin, 100 μg/mL
  Growth temperature: 37°C
  Growth strain: NEB Stable
  Copy number: High Copy
Gene/Insert
  Gene/Insert name: HK2
  Species: H. sapiens (human)
  Mutation: Insert contains the set of silent mutations described for pLJC2-HK2 (D209A, D657A)-3xFLAG
  Entrez Gene: HK2 (a.k.a. HKII, HXK2)
  Promoter: Ubc
  Tag / fusion protein: 3xFLAG (C terminal on insert)
  Cloning method: Restriction Enzyme; 5′ cloning site PacI (not destroyed); 3′ cloning site NotI (not destroyed)
  Sequencing primers: 5′ GTAAATTGTCCGCTAAATTCTGGC; 3′ CCCTTTTCTTTTAAAATTGTGGATGAATACTGCC
Terms and licenses: Academic/Nonprofit Terms; Industry Terms: Not Available to Industry
How to cite: pLJC6-HK2 (D209A, D657A)-3xFLAG was a gift from Jason Cantor (Addgene plasmid # 239251 ; http://n2t.net/addgene:239251 ; RRID:Addgene_239251)
