[The description below was written by a language model from this plasmid's Addgene catalogue record and pLannotate feature annotations shown in this document.]
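Description:
pLJC6-HK2 (D209A, D657A)-3xFLAG is a lentiviral transfer plasmid of about 10.6 kb, built on the pLJC6 backbone, for stable overexpression of a mutant human hexokinase 2 in mammalian cells. It is propagated in E. coli through a high-copy ColE1/pUC-type origin with ampicillin selection (β-lactamase). It also carries an f1 origin, along with remnants of a cloning-vector backbone: lac promoter/operator, lacZα and lacI fragments, and T3 and T7 promoters. The viral portion follows a third-generation, self-inactivating layout. An RSV promoter replaces the U3 region to drive a truncated HIV-1 5' LTR, which makes genomic RNA production Tat-independent. This is followed by the Ψ packaging signal with a gag fragment, the Rev response element for Rev-dependent nuclear export, and a ΔU3 3' LTR that disables LTR promoter activity after integration. An SV40 polyadenylation signal and SV40 origin lie downstream of the 3' LTR.

Between the LTRs, the human ubiquitin C promoter drives the HK2 coding sequence, cloned between PacI and NotI sites and fused at its C terminus to a 3xFLAG epitope for detection or immunoprecipitation. The name indicates D209A and D657A substitutions, one in each half of the protein. The record does not state their functional consequence, and it notes only that the insert also carries the set of silent mutations described for a related pLJC2 construct. A cPPT/CTS element sits downstream of the tagged insert, followed by a human PGK promoter driving blasticidin S deaminase, so transduced cells can be selected with blasticidin. The associated work concerns hexokinase localisation at mitochondria and the Warburg effect.
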