Features (pLannotate 1.2.2; 27 found; start..end, strand, type, name):
      1..589     +  rep_origin     ori: high-copy-number ColE1/pMB1/pBR322/pUC origin of replication
    772..864     +  CDS            lacI (fragment): lac repressor; lacI; The lac repressor binds to the lac operator to inhibit transcription in E. coli. This inhibition can be relieved by adding lactose or isopropyl-β-D-thiogalactopyranoside (IPTG).
    877..898     +  protein_bind   CAP binding site: CAP binding activates transcription in the presence of cAMP. E. coli catabolite activator protein
    913..943     +  promoter       lac promoter: promoter for the E. coli lac operon
    951..967     +  protein_bind   lac operator: The lac repressor binds to the lac operator to inhibit transcription in E. coli. This inhibition can be relieved by adding lactose or isopropyl-β-D-thiogalactopyranoside (IPTG). lac repressor encoded by lacI
   1012..1030    +  promoter       T3 promoter: promoter for bacteriophage T3 RNA polymerase
   1058..1284    +  promoter       RSV promoter: Rous sarcoma virus enhancer/promoter
   1285..1465    +  LTR            5' LTR (truncated): truncated 5' long terminal repeat (LTR) from HIV-1
   1512..1637    +  misc_feature   HIV-1 Ψ: packaging signal of human immunodeficiency virus type 1
   1621..1984    +  CDS            HIV-1 gag (fragment): gag protein from human immunodeficiency virus 1; gag
   2130..2363    +  misc_feature   RRE: The Rev response element (RRE) of HIV-1 allows for Rev-dependent mRNA export from the nucleus to the cytoplasm.
   2740..2840    +  CDS            Rev (fragment): human immunodeficiency virus 1 (HIV-1) Rev protein; rev; enhances nuclear export of unspliced and incompletely spliced viral mRNAs
   2881..4092    +  promoter       UbC promoter: human ubiquitin C promoter
   4128..6878    +  CDS            HK2: HXK2_HUMAN - Experimental evidence at protein level: Swiss-Prot protein existence level 1. Catalyzes the phosphorylation of hexose, such as D-glucose and D-fructose, to hexose 6-phosphate (D-glucose 6-phosphate and D- fructose 6-phosphate, respectively) (PubMed:23185017, PubMed:26985301, PubMed:29298880). Mediates the initial step of glycolysis by catalyzing phosphorylation of D-glucose to D-glucose 6-phosphate (PubMed:29298880). Plays a key role in maintaining the integrity of the outer mitochondrial membrane by preventing the release of apoptogenic molecules from the intermembrane space and
   6900..6965    +  CDS            3xFLAG: three tandem FLAG® epitope tags, followed by an enterokinase cleavage site
   7013..7130    +  misc_feature   cPPT/CTS: central polypurine tract and central termination sequence of HIV-1
   7179..7689    +  promoter       hPGK promoter: human phosphoglycerate kinase 1 promoter
   7704..8093    +  CDS            BSD: blasticidin S deaminase; Aspergillus terreus BSD; confers resistance to blasticidin
   8086..8163    +  CDS            nef (fragment): NEF_HV1Z2 - Experimental evidence at protein level: Swiss-Prot protein existence level 1. Extracellular Nef protein targets CD4(+) T-lymphocytes for apoptosis by interacting with CXCR4 surface receptors. From Human immunodeficiency virus type 1 group M subtype D (isolate Z2/CDC-Z34) (HIV-1).
   8165..8398    +  LTR            3' LTR (ΔU3): self-inactivating 3' long terminal repeat (LTR) from HIV-1
   8470..8591    +  polyA_signal   SV40 poly(A) signal: SV40 polyadenylation signal
   8631..8766    +  rep_origin     SV40 ori: SV40 origin of replication
   8787..8805    -  promoter       T7 promoter: promoter for bacteriophage T7 RNA polymerase
   8813..8968    +  CDS            lacZα (fragment): LacZα fragment of β-galactosidase; lacZ fragment
   8973..9401    +  rep_origin     f1 ori (sequence partly withheld): f1 bacteriophage origin of replication; arrow indicates direction of (+) strand synthesis
   9454..9558    +  promoter       AmpR promoter: bla
   9559..10419   +  CDS            AmpR: β-lactamase; bla; confers resistance to ampicillin, carbenicillin, and related antibiotics
>Addgene plasmid #239251 | pLJC6-HK2 (D209A, D657A)-3xFLAG | addgene full sequence | sequence record 478665 | Addgene NGS Result
TTGAGATCCTTTTTTTCTGCGCGTAATCTGCTGCTTGCAAACAAAAAAACCACCGCTACCAGCGGTGGTT
TGTTTGCCGGATCAAGAGCTACCAACTCTTTTTCCGAAGGTAACTGGCTTCAGCAGAGCGCAGATACCAA
ATACTGTTCTTCTAGTGTAGCCGTAGTTAGGCCACCACTTCAAGAACTCTGTAGCACCGCCTACATACCT
CGCTCTGCTAATCCTGTTACCAGTGGCTGCTGCCAGTGGCGATAAGTCGTGTCTTACCGGGTTGGACTCA
AGACGATAGTTACCGGATAAGGCGCAGCGGTCGGGCTGAACGGGGGGTTCGTGCACACAGCCCAGCTTGG
AGCGAACGACCTACACCGAACTGAGATACCTACAGCGTGAGCTATGAGAAAGCGCCACGCTTCCCGAAGG
GAGAAAGGCGGACAGGTATCCGGTAAGCGGCAGGGTCGGAACAGGAGAGCGCACGAGGGAGCTTCCAGGG
GGAAACGCCTGGTATCTTTATAGTCCTGTCGGGTTTCGCCACCTCTGACTTGAGCGTCGATTTTTGTGAT
GCTCGTCAGGGGGGCGGAGCCTATGGAAAAACGCCAGCAACGCGGCCTTTTTACGGTTCCTGGCCTTTTG
CTGGCCTTTTGCTCACATGTTCTTTCCTGCGTTATCCCCTGATTCTGTGGATAACCGTATTACCGCCTTT
GAGTGAGCTGATACCGCTCGCCGCAGCCGAACGACCGAGCGCAGCGAGTCAGTGAGCGAGGAAGCGGAAG
AGCGCCCAATACGCAAACCGCCTCTCCCCGCGCGTTGGCCGATTCATTAATGCAGCTGGCACGACAGGTT
TCCCGACTGGAAAGCGGGCAGTGAGCGCAACGCAATTAATGTGAGTTAGCTCACTCATTAGGCACCCCAG
GCTTTACACTTTATGCTTCCGGCTCGTATGTTGTGTGGAATTGTGAGCGGATAACAATTTCACACAGGAA
ACAGCTATGACCATGATTACGCCAAGCGCGCAATTAACCCTCACTAAAGGGAACAAAAGCTGGAGCTGCA
AGCTTAATGTAGTCTTATGCAATACTCTTGTAGTCTTGCAACATGGTAACGATGAGTTAGCAACATGCCT
TACAAGGAGAGAAAAAGCACCGTGCATGCCGATTGGTGGAAGTAAGGTGGTACGATCGTGCCTTATTAGG
AAGGCAACAGACGGGTCTGACATGGATTGGACGAACCACTGAATTGCCGCATTGCAGAGATATTGTATTT
AAGTGCCTAGCTCGATACATAAACGGGTCTCTCTGGTTAGACCAGATCTGAGCCTGGGAGCTCTCTGGCT
AACTAGGGAACCCACTGCTTAAGCCTCAATAAAGCTTGCCTTGAGTGCTTCAAGTAGTGTGTGCCCGTCT
GTTGTGTGACTCTGGTAACTAGAGATCCCTCAGACCCTTTTAGTCAGTGTGGAAAATCTCTAGCAGTGGC
GCCCGAACAGGGACTTGAAAGCGAAAGGGAAACCAGAGGAGCTCTCTCGACGCAGGACTCGGCTTGCTGA
AGCGCGCACGGCAAGAGGCGAGGGGCGGCGACTGGTGAGTACGCCAAAAATTTTGACTAGCGGAGGCTAG
AAGGAGAGAGATGGGTGCGAGAGCGTCAGTATTAAGCGGGGGAGAATTAGATCGCGATGGGAAAAAATTC
GGTTAAGGCCAGGGGGAAAGAAAAAATATAAATTAAAACATATAGTATGGGCAAGCAGGGAGCTAGAACG
ATTCGCAGTTAATCCTGGCCTGTTAGAAACATCAGAAGGCTGTAGACAAATACTGGGACAGCTACAACCA
TCCCTTCAGACAGGATCAGAAGAACTTAGATCATTATATAATACAGTAGCAACCCTCTATTGTGTGCATC
AAAGGATAGAGATAAAAGACACCAAGGAAGCTTTAGACAAGATAGAGGAAGAGCAAAACAAAAGTAAGAC
CACCGCACAGCAAGCAGCAGCTGATCTTCAGACCTGGAGGAGGAGATATGAGGGACAATTGGAGAAGTGA
ATTATATAAATATAAAGTAGTAAAAATTGAACCATTAGGAGTAGCACCCACCAAGGCAAAGAGAAGAGTG
GTGCAGAGAGAAAAAAGAGCAGTGGGAATAGGAGCTTTGTTCCTTGGGTTCTTGGGAGCAGCAGGAAGCA
CTATGGGCGCAGCGTCAATGACGCTGACGGTACAGGCCAGACAATTATTGTCTGGTATAGTGCAGCAGCA
GAACAATTTGCTGAGGGCTATTGAGGCGCAACAGCATCTGTTGCAACTCACAGTCTGGGGCATCAAGCAG
CTCCAGGCAAGAATCCTGGCTGTGGAAAGATACCTAAAGGATCAACAGCTCCTGGGGATTTGGGGTTGCT
CTGGAAAACTCATTTGCACCACTGCTGTGCCTTGGAATGCTAGTTGGAGTAATAAATCTCTGGAACAGAT
TTGGAATCACACGACCTGGATGGAGTGGGACAGAGAAATTAACAATTACACAAGCTTAATACACTCCTTA
ATTGAAGAATCGCAAAACCAGCAAGAAAAGAATGAACAAGAATTATTGGAATTAGATAAATGGGCAAGTT
TGTGGAATTGGTTTAACATAACAAATTGGCTGTGGTATATAAAATTATTCATAATGATAGTAGGAGGCTT
GGTAGGTTTAAGAATAGTTTTTGCTGTACTTTCTATAGTGAATAGAGTTAGGCAGGGATATTCACCATTA
TCGTTTCAGACCCACCTCCCAACCCCGAGGGGACCCGACAGGCCCGAAGGAATAGAAGAAGAAGGTGGAG
AGAGAGACAGAGACAGATCCATTCGATTAGTGAACGGATCTCGACGGTATCGATCACGAGACTAGCCTCG
AGCGGGATCTGGCCTCCGCGCCGGGTTTTGGCGCCTCCCGCGGGCGCCCCCCTCCTCACGGCGAGCGCTG
CCACGTCAGACGAAGGGCGCAGCGAGCGTCCTGATCCTTCCGCCCGGACGCTCAGGACAGCGGCCCGCTG
CTCATAAGACTCGGCCTTAGAACCCCAGTATCAGCAGAAGGACATTTTAGGACGGGACTTGGGTGACTCT
AGGGCACTGGTTTTCTTTCCAGAGAGCGGAACAGGCGAGGAAAAGTAGTCCCTTCTCGGCGATTCTGCGG
AGGGATCTCCGTGGGGCGGTGAACGCCGATGATTATATAAGGACGCGCCGGGTGTGGCACAGCTAGTTCC
GTCGCAGCCGGGATTTGGGTCGCGGTTCTTGTTTGTGGATCGCTGTGATCGTCACTTGGTGAGTAGCGGG
CTGCTGGGCTGGCCGGGGCTTTCGTGGCCGCCGGGCCGCTCGGTGGGACGGAAGCGTGTGGAGAGACCGC
CAAGGGCTGTAGTCTGGGTCCGCGAGCAAGGTTGCCCTGAACTGGGGGTTGGGGGGAGCGCAGCAAAATG
GCGGCTGTTCCCGAGTCTTGAATGGAAGACGCTTGTGAGGCGGGCTGTGAGGTCGTTGAAACAAGGTGGG
GGGCATGGTGGGCGGCAAGAACCCAAGGTCTTGAGGCCTTCGCTAATGCGGGAAAGCTCTTATTCGGGTG
AGATGGGCTGGGGCACCATCTGGGGACCCTGACGTGAAGTTTGTCACTGACTGGAGAACTCGGTTTGTCG
TCTGTTGCGGGGGCGGCAGTTATGGCGGTGCCGTTGGGCAGTGCACCCGTACCTTTGGGAGCGCGCGCCC
TCGTCGTGTCGTGACGTCACCCGTTCTGTTGGCTTATAATGCAGGGTGGGGCCACCTGCCGGTAGGTGTG
CGGTAGGCTTTTCTCCGTCGCAGGACGCAGGGTTCGGGCCTAGGGTAGGCTCTCCTGAATCGACAGGCGC
CGGACCTCTGGTGAGGGGAGGGATAAGTGAGGCGTCAGTTTCTTTGGTCGGTTTTATGTACCTATCTTCT
TAAGTAGCTGAAGCTCCGGTTTTGAACTATGCGCTCGGGGTTGGCGAGTGTGTTTTGTGAAGTTTTTTAG
GCACCTTTTGAAATGTAATCATTTGGGTCAATATGTAATTTTCAGTGTTAGACTAGTAAATTGTCCGCTA
AATTCTGGCCGTTTTTGGCTTTTTTGTTAGACGAAGCGCTAGCGCTACCGGTTTAATTAACGGCAGGATG
ATTGCCTCGCATCTGCTTGCCTACTTCTTCACGGAGCTCAACCATGACCAAGTGCAGAAGGTTGACCAGT
ATCTCTACCACATGCGCCTCTCTGATGAGACCCTCTTGGAGATCTCTAAGCGGTTCCGCAAGGAGATGGA
GAAAGGGCTTGGAGCCACCACTCACCCTACTGCAGCAGTGAAGATGCTGCCCACCTTTGTGAGGTCCACT
CCAGATGGGACAGAACACGGAGAGTTCCTGGCTCTGGATCTTGGAGGGACCAACTTCCGTGTGCTTTGGG
TGAAAGTAACGGACAATGGGCTCCAGAAGGTGGAGATGGAGAATCAGATCTATGCCATCCCTGAGGACAT
CATGCGAGGCAGTGGCACCCAGCTGTTTGACCATATCGCCGAGTGTCTGGCAAACTTCATGGATAAGCTA
CAAATCAAAGACAAGAAGCTCCCACTGGGTTTTACCTTCTCGTTCCCCTGCCACCAGACTAAACTAGACG
AGAGTTTCCTGGTCTCATGGACCAAGGGATTCAAGTCCAGTGGAGTGGAAGGCAGAGACGTTGTGGCTCT
GATCCGGAAGGCCATCCAGAGGAGAGGGGACTTTGATATCGACATTGTGGCTGTGGTGAATGCCACAGTT
GGGACCATGATGACCTGTGGTTATGATGACCACAACTGTGAGATTGGTCTCATTGTGGGCACGGGCAGCA
ACGCCTGCTACATGGAAGAGATGCGCCACATCGACATGGTGGAAGGCGATGAGGGGCGGATGTGCATCAA
TATGGAGTGGGGGGCCTTCGGGGACGATGGCTCGCTCAACGACATTCGCACTGAGTTTGACCAGGAGATT
GACATGGGCTCACTGAACCCGGGAAAGCAACTGTTTGAGAAGATGATCAGTGGGATGTACATGGGGGAGC
TGGTGAGGCTTATCCTGGTGAAGATGGCCAAGGAGGAGCTGCTCTTTGGGGGGAAGCTCAGCCCAGAGCT
TCTCAACACCGGTCGCTTTGAGACCAAAGACATCTCAGACATTGAAGGGGAGAAGGATGGCATCCGGAAG
GCCCGTGAGGTCCTGATGCGGTTGGGCCTGGACCCGACTCAGGAGGACTGCGTGGCCACTCACCGGATCT
GCCAGATCGTGTCCACACGCTCCGCCAGCCTGTGCGCAGCCACCCTGGCCGCCGTGCTGCAGCGCATCAA
GGAGAACAAAGGCGAGGAGCGGCTGCGCTCTACTATTGGGGTCGACGGTTCCGTCTACAAGAAACACCCC
CATTTTGCCAAGCGTCTACATAAGACCGTGCGGCGGCTGGTGCCCGGCTGCGATGTCCGCTTCCTCCGCT
CCGAGGATGGCAGTGGCAAAGGTGCAGCCATGGTGACAGCAGTGGCTTACCGGCTGGCCGATCAACACCG
TGCCCGCCAGAAGACATTAGAGCATCTGCAGCTGAGCCATGACCAGCTGCTGGAGGTCAAGAGGAGGATG
AAGGTAGAAATGGAGCGAGGTCTGAGCAAGGAGACTCATGCCAGTGCCCCCGTCAAGATGCTGCCCACCT
ACGTGTGTGCTACCCCGGACGGCACAGAGAAAGGGGACTTCTTGGCCTTGGACCTTGGAGGAACAAATTT
CCGGGTCCTGCTGGTCCGTGTTCGGAATGGGAAGTGGGGTGGAGTGGAGATGCACAACAAGATCTACGCC
ATCCCGCAGGAGGTCATGCACGGCACCGGGGACGAGCTCTTTGACCACATTGTCCAGTGCATCGCGGACT
TCCTCGAGTACATGGGCATGAAGGGCGTGTCCCTGCCTCTGGGTTTTACCTTCTCCTTCCCCTGCCAGCA
GAACAGCCTGGACGAGAGCATCCTCCTCAAGTGGACAAAAGGCTTCAAGGCATCTGGCTGCGAGGGCGAG
GACGTGGTGACCCTGCTGAAGGAAGCGATCCACCGGCGAGAGGAGTTTGACCTGGATGTGGTTGCTGTGG
TGAACGCCACAGTCGGAACTATGATGACCTGTGGCTTTGAAGACCCTCACTGTGAAGTTGGCCTCATTGT
TGGCACGGGCAGCAATGCCTGCTACATGGAGGAGATGCGCAATGTGGAACTGGTGGAAGGAGAAGAGGGG
CGGATGTGTGTGAACATGGAATGGGGGGCCTTCGGGGACAATGGATGCCTAGATGACTTCCGCACAGAAT
TTGATGTGGCTGTGGATGAGCTTTCACTCAACCCGGGCAAGCAGAGGTTCGAGAAAATGATCAGTGGAAT
GTACCTGGGTGAGATTGTCCGTAACATTCTCATCGATTTCACCAAGCGTGGACTACTCTTCCGAGGCCGC
ATCTCAGAGCGGCTCAAGACAAGGGGCATCTTTGAAACCAAGTTCTTGTCTCAGATTGAGAGTGACTGCC
TGGCCCTGCTGCAAGTCCGAGCCATCCTGCAACACTTAGGGCTTGAGAGCACCTGTGACGACAGCATCAT
TGTTAAGGAGGTGTGCACTGTGGTGGCCCGGCGGGCAGCCCAGCTCTGTGGCGCAGGCATGGCCGCTGTG
GTGGACAGGATACGAGAAAACCGTGGGCTGGACGCTCTCAAAGTGACAGTGGGTGTGGATGGGACCCTCT
ACAAGCTACATCCTCACTTTGCCAAAGTCATGCATGAGACAGTGAAGGACCTGGCTCCGAAATGTGATGT
GTCTTTCCTGCAGTCAGAGGATGGCAGCGGGAAGGGGGCGGCGCTCATCACTGCTGTGGCCTGCCGCATC
CGTGAGGCTGGACAGCGAGGAGGAAGTGCGGCCGCAGGCGACTACAAAGACCATGACGGTGATTATAAAG
ATCATGACATTGATTACAAGGATGACGATGACAAGTAATAAGAATTCTCGACCTCGAGACAAATGGCAGT
ATTCATCCACAATTTTAAAAGAAAAGGGGGGATTGGGGGGTACAGTGCAGGGGAAAGAATAGTAGACATA
ATAGCAACAGACATACAAACTAAAGAATTACAAAAACAAATTACAAAAATTCAAAATTTTCGGGTTTATT
ACAGGGACAGCAGAGATCCACTTTGGCCGCGGCTCGAGGGGGTTGGGGTTGCGCCTTTTCCAAGGCAGCC
CTGGGTTTGCGCAGGGACGCGGCTGCTCTGGGCGTGGTTCCGGGAAACGCAGCGGCGCCGACCCTGGGTC
TCGCACATTCTTCACGTCCGTTCGCAGCGTCACCCGGATCTTCGCCGCTACCCTTGTGGGCCCCCCGGCG
ACGCTTCCTGCTCCGCCCCTAAGTCGGGAAGGTTCCTTGCGGTTCGCGGCGTGCCGGACGTGACAAACGG
AAGCCGCACGTCTCACTAGTACCCTCGCAGACGGACAGCGCCAGGGAGCAATGGCAGCGCGCCGACCGCG
ATGGGCTGTGGCCAATAGCGGCTGCTCAGCAGGGCGCGCCGAGAGCAGCGGCCGGGAAGGGGCGGTGCGG
GAGGCGGGGTGTGGGGCGGTAGTGTGGGCCCTGTTCCTGCCCGCGCGGTGTTCCGCATTCTGCAAGCCTC
CGGAGCGCACGTCGGCAGTCGGCTCCCTCGTTGACCGAATCACCGACCTCTCTCCCCAGGGGGATCCATG
GTTCCTTTGTCTCAAGAAGAATCCACCCTCATTGAAAGAGCAACGGCTACAATCAACAGCATCCCCATCT
CTGAAGACTACAGCGTCGCCAGCGCAGCTCTCTCTAGCGACGGCCGCATCTTCACTGGTGTCAATGTATA
TCATTTTACTGGGGGACCTTGTGCAGAACTCGTGGTGCTGGGCACTGCTGCTGCTGCGGCAGCTGGCAAC
CTGACTTGTATCGTCGCGATCGGAAATGAGAACAGGGGCATCTTGAGCCCCTGCGGACGGTGCCGACAGG
TGCTTCTCGATCTGCATCCTGGGATCAAAGCCATAGTGAAGGACAGTGATGGACAGCCGACGGCAGTTGG
GATTCGTGAATTGCTGCCCTCTGGTTATGTGTGGGAGGGCTAAGGTACCTTTAAGACCAATGACTTACAA
GGCAGCTGTAGATCTTAGCCACTTTTTAAAAGAAAAGGGGGGACTGGAAGGGCTAATTCACTCCCAACGA
AGACAAGATCTGCTTTTTGCTTGTACTGGGTCTCTCTGGTTAGACCAGATCTGAGCCTGGGAGCTCTCTG
GCTAACTAGGGAACCCACTGCTTAAGCCTCAATAAAGCTTGCCTTGAGTGCTTCAAGTAGTGTGTGCCCG
TCTGTTGTGTGACTCTGGTAACTAGAGATCCCTCAGACCCTTTTAGTCAGTGTGGAAAATCTCTAGCAGT
AGTAGTTCATGTCATCTTATTATTCAGTATTTATAACTTGCAAAGAAATGAATATCAGAGAGTGAGAGGA
ACTTGTTTATTGCAGCTTATAATGGTTACAAATAAAGCAATAGCATCACAAATTTCACAAATAAAGCATT
TTTTTCACTGCATTCTAGTTGTGGTTTGTCCAAACTCATCAATGTATCTTATCATGTCTGGCTCTAGCTA
TCCCGCCCCTAACTCCGCCCATCCCGCCCCTAACTCCGCCCAGTTCCGCCCATTCTCCGCCCCATGGCTG
ACTAATTTTTTTTATTTATGCAGAGGCCGAGGCCGCCTCGGCCTCTGAGCTATTCCAGAAGTAGTGAGGA
GGCTTTTTTGGAGGCCTAGGGACGTACCCAATTCGCCCTATAGTGAGTCGTATTACGCGCGCTCACTGGC
CGTCGTTTTACAACGTCGTGACTGGGAAAACCCTGGCGTTACCCAACTTAATCGCCTTGCAGCACATCCC
CCTTTCGCCAGCTGGCGTAATAGCGAAGAGGCCCGCACCGATCGCCCTTCCCAACAGTTGCGCAGCCTGA
ATGGCGAATGGG
[124 nt withheld, positions 8973-9096]
C
[91 nt withheld, positions 9098-9188]
A
[49 nt withheld, positions 9190-9238]
CCTTTGACGTTGGAGTCCACGTTCTTT
[37 nt withheld, positions 9266-9302]
ACCCTATCTCGGTCTATTCTTTTGATTTATAAGGGATTTTGCCGATTTCGGCCTATTGGTTAAAAAATGA
GCTGATTTAACAAAAATTTAACGCGAATTTTAACAAAATATTAACGCTTACAATTTAGGTGGCACTTTTC
GGGGAAATGTGCGCGGAACCCCTATTTGTTTATTTTTCTAAATACATTCAAATATGTATCCGCTCATGAG
ACAATAACCCTGATAAATGCTTCAATAATATTGAAAAAGGAAGAGTATGAGTATTCAACATTTCCGTGTC
GCCCTTATTCCCTTTTTTGCGGCATTTTGCCTTCCTGTTTTTGCTCACCCAGAAACGCTGGTGAAAGTAA
AAGATGCTGAAGATCAGTTGGGTGCACGAGTGGGTTACATCGAACTGGATCTCAACAGCGGTAAGATCCT
TGAGAGTTTTCGCCCCGAAGAACGTTTTCCAATGATGAGCACTTTTAAAGTTCTGCTATGTGGCGCGGTA
TTATCCCGTATTGACGCCGGGCAAGAGCAACTCGGTCGCCGCATACACTATTCTCAGAATGACTTGGTTG
AGTACTCACCAGTCACAGAAAAGCATCTTACGGATGGCATGACAGTAAGAGAATTATGCAGTGCTGCCAT
AACCATGAGTGATAACACTGCGGCCAACTTACTTCTGACAACGATCGGAGGACCGAAGGAGCTAACCGCT
TTTTTGCACAACATGGGGGATCATGTAACTCGCCTTGATCGTTGGGAACCGGAGCTGAATGAAGCCATAC
CAAACGACGAGCGTGACACCACGATGCCTGTAGCAATGGCAACAACGTTGCGCAAACTATTAACTGGCGA
ACTACTTACTCTAGCTTCCCGGCAACAATTAATAGACTGGATGGAGGCGGATAAAGTTGCAGGACCACTT
CTGCGCTCGGCCCTTCCGGCTGGCTGGTTTATTGCTGATAAATCTGGAGCCGGTGAGCGTGGGTCTCGCG
GTATCATTGCAGCACTGGGGCCAGATGGTAAGCCCTCCCGTATCGTAGTTATCTACACGACGGGGAGTCA
GGCAACTATGGATGAACGAAATAGACAGATCGCTGAGATAGGTGCCTCACTGATTAAGCATTGGTAACTG
TCAGACCAAGTTTACTCATATATACTTTAGATTGATTTAAAACTTCATTTTTAATTTAAAAGGATCTAGG
TGAAGATCCTTTTTGATAATCTCATGACCAAAATCCCTTAACGTGAGTTTTCGTTCCACTGAGCGTCAGA
CCCCGTAGAAAAGATCAAAGGATCTTC
